Addgene plasmid #68150: 0.6 hA33 luciferase
Purpose: luciferase reporter for hA33 promoter
Depositing lab: Joan Heath. Depositing organization: Lunenfeld-Tanenbaum Research Institute -. Publication: Analysis of the regulation of the A33 antigen gene reveals intestine-specific mechanisms of gene expression. Johnstone CN, White SJ, Tebbutt NC, Clay FJ, Ernst M, Biggs WH, Viars CS, Czekay S, Arden KC, Heath JK. J Biol Chem. 2002 Sep 13;277(37):34531-9. Epub 2002 Jul 11. 10.1074/jbc.M204865200 PubMed 12114523.
Backbone
  Vector backbone: pGL3 Basic
  Backbone manufacturer: Promega
  Backbone size w/o insert (bp): 4800
  Vector type: Mammalian Expression, Luciferase
Growth in bacteria
  Bacterial resistance: Ampicillin, 100 μg/mL
  Growth temperature: 37°C
  Growth strain: DH5alpha
  Copy number: Unknown
Gene/Insert
  Gene/Insert name: A33 (alt name: GPA33)
  Species: H. sapiens (human)
  Insert size (bp): 560
  Mutation: starts at -595 relative to ATG
  GenBank ID: 10223
  Entrez Gene: GPA33 (a.k.a. A33)
  Promoter: human GPA33 promoter
  Tag / fusion protein: luciferase (C terminal on backbone)
  Cloning method: Restriction Enzyme; 5′ cloning site SmaI (destroyed during cloning); 3′ cloning site SmaI (destroyed during cloning)
  Sequencing primers: 5′ RVprimer3; 3′ lucNRev
Terms and licenses: Academic/Nonprofit Terms; Industry Terms: Not Available to Industry
How to cite: 0.6 hA33 luciferase was a gift from Joan Heath (Addgene plasmid # 68150 ; http://n2t.net/addgene:68150 ; RRID:Addgene_68150)
