[The description below was written by a language model from this plasmid's Addgene catalogue record.]
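Description:
0.6 hA33 luciferase is a promoter-reporter plasmid built on the pGL3 Basic backbone (about 4.8 kb without insert), a vector that carries a firefly luciferase coding sequence but no eukaryotic promoter or enhancer of its own. Luciferase output in transfected mammalian cells therefore depends on whatever regulatory DNA is placed upstream of the reporter. The plasmid is propagated in E. coli under ampicillin selection; the record lists the copy number as unknown, and no feature table was supplied, so the origin of replication and other backbone elements are not individually documented here.

The insert is a roughly 560 bp fragment of the 5′ flanking region of the human GPA33 gene, which encodes the A33 antigen. The fragment begins at position -595 relative to the translation start codon, which accounts for the "0.6" in the name. It was cloned into the SmaI site of the polylinker, with the site destroyed at both junctions, consistent with blunt-end ligation. Although the catalogue lists luciferase as a C-terminal tag on the backbone, the stated purpose indicates that the arrangement is a transcriptional reporter, with the GPA33 promoter fragment driving luciferase, rather than an A33 protein fusion.

The construct is intended for measuring the activity of the human A33 promoter in transient transfection assays. The associated study concerned the intestine-specific regulation of the A33 antigen gene, so a defined-length fragment such as this one would typically be used to compare promoter activity between cell types or against other promoter constructs, although the record does not describe any companion plasmids.
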