>Addgene plasmid #68150 | 0.6 hA33 luciferase | addgene partial sequence | sequence record 120955 | RVprimer3 5'-CTAGCAAAATAGGCTGTCCC-3'
TTTCTCTATCGATAGGTACCGAGCTCGGATCCACTAGTAACGGCCGCCAGTGTGCTGGAATTCGCCCTTT
GAACTTGCTACTTTCCCAGTCAGAATATAAACTCTGAGGGGGGAGACTTCCTGTTTTCTTCATGACTATA
TCTCTTGCGCACTGTGGGGTGGAGGCTGTAGAAGAGGAGAGAAGTAGAGAAACAGATCACATTGTGTCTT
GAAGTGTTTCAGCAAATATGGGCAACACCCTTCTTTTACTAGCTTGGAACCCTACCTCTGAGTGCATTTC
CCTTTTTATTATTTATTTCCTGTCAGTTATAAGAGAGGCCTACCCCTTTGTGAGCAGTCTAGGACTTTGT
ACACCTGCTAAGTAGGGAGAAGGCAGGGGAGGTGGCTGGTTTAAGGGGAACTTGAGGGAAGTAGGGAAGA
CTCCTCTCGGGACCTTTGGAGTAGGTGACACATGAGCCCAGCCCCAGCTCACCTGCCAATCCAGCTGAGG
AGCTCACCTGCCAATCCAGCTGAGGCTGGGCAGAGGTGGGTGAGAAGAGGGAAAATTGCAGGGACCTCCA
GTTGGGTCAGGCCAGAAGCTGCTGTAGCTTTAACCAGACAGCTCAGACCTGTATGGAGGCTGCCAGTAAG
GGCGAATTCTGCAGATATCCATCACACTGGCGGCCGCTCGAGATCTGCGATCTAAGTAAGCTTGGCATTC
CGGTACTGTTGGTAAAGCCACCATGGAAGACGCCAAAAA
