>Addgene plasmid #68150 | 0.6 hA33 luciferase | addgene partial sequence | sequence record 120956 | LucNRev 5'-CCTTATGCAGTTGCTCTCC-3'
GGCGCCGGGCCTTTCTTTATGTTTTTGGCGTCTTCCATGGTGGCTTTACCAACAGTACCGGAATGCCAAG
CTTACTTAGATCGCAGATCTCGAGCGGCCGCCAGTGTGATGGATATCTGCAGAATTCGCCCTTACTGGCA
GCCTCCATACAGGTCTGAGCTGTCTGGTTAAAGCTACAGCAGCTTCTGGCCTGACCCAACTGGAGGTCCC
TGCAATTTTCCCTCTTCTCACCCACCTCTGCCCAGCCTCAGCTGGATTGGCAGGTGAGCTCCTCAGCTGG
ATTGGCAGGTGAGCTGGGGCTGGGCTCATGTGTCACCTACTCCAAAGGTCCCGAGAGGAGTCTTCCCTAC
TTCCCTCAAGTTCCCCTTAAACCAGCCACCTCCCCTGCCTTCTCCCTACTTAGCAGGTGTACAAAGTCCT
AGACTGCTCACAAAGGGGTAGGCCTCTCTTATAACTGACAGGAAATAAATAATAAAAAGGGAAATGCACT
CAGAGGTAGGGTTCCAAGCTAGTAAAAGAAGGGTGTTGCCCATATTTGCTGAAACACTTCAAGACACAAT
GTGATCTGTTTCTCTACTTCTCTCCTCTTCTACAGCCTCCACCCCACAGTGCGCAAGAGATATAGTCATG
AAGAAAACAGGAAGTCTCCCCCCTCAGAGTTTATATTCTGACTGGGAAAGTAGCAAGTTCAAAGGGCGAA
TTCCAGCACACTGGCGGCCGTTACTAGTGGATCCGAGCTCGGTACCTATCGATAGAGAAATGTTCTGGCA
CCTGCACTTGCACTGGGGACAGCCTATTTTGCTAGTTTGTTTTGTTTCGTTTTGTTTTGATGGAGAGCGT
AT
